>Addgene plasmid #210584 | pcDNA3.1_SM-FLuc100-pA | addgene full sequence | sequence record 416825 | Addgene NGS Result
ATCTTTTACTTTCACCAGCGTTTCTGGGTGAGCAAAAACAGGAAGGCAAAATGCCGCAAAAAAGGGAATA
AGGGCGACACGGAAATGTTGAATACTCATACTCTTCCTTTTTCAATATTATTGAAGCATTTATCAGGGTT
ATTGTCTCATGAGCGGATACATATTTGAATGTATTTAGAAAAATAAACAAATAGGGGTTCCGCGCACATT
TCCCCGAAAAGTGCCACCTGACGTCGACGGATCGGGAGATCTCCCGATCCCCTATGGTGCACTCTCAGTA
CAATCTGCTCTGATGCCGCATAGTTAAGCCAGTATCTGCTCCCTGCTTGTGTGTTGGAGGTCGCTGAGTA
GTGCGCGAGCAAAATTTAAGCTACAACAAGGCAAGGCTTGACCGACAATTGCATGAAGAATCTGCTTAGG
GTTAGGCGTTTTGCGCTGCTTCGCGATGTACGGGCCAGATATACGCGTTGACATTGATTATTGACTAGTT
ATTAATAGTAATCAATTACGGGGTCATTAGTTCATAGCCCATATATGGAGTTCCGCGTTACATAACTTAC
GGTAAATGGCCCGCCTGGCTGACCGCCCAACGACCCCCGCCCATTGACGTCAATAATGACGTATGTTCCC
ATAGTAACGCCAATAGGGACTTTCCATTGACGTCAATGGGTGGAGTATTTACGGTAAACTGCCCACTTGG
CAGTACATCAAGTGTATCATATGCCAAGTACGCCCCCTATTGACGTCAATGACGGTAAATGGCCCGCCTG
GCATTATGCCCAGTACATGACCTTATGGGACTTTCCTACTTGGCAGTACATCTACGTATTAGTCATCGCT
ATTACCATGGTGATGCGGTTTTGGCAGTACATCAATGGGCGTGGATAGCGGTTTGACTCACGGGGATTTC
CAAGTCTCCACCCCATTGACGTCAATGGGAGTTTGTTTTGGCACCAAAATCAACGGGACTTTCCAAAATG
TCGTAACAACTCCGCCCCATTGACGCAAATGGGCGGTAGGCGTGTACGGTGGGAGGTCTATATAAGCAGA
GCTCTCTGGCTAACTAGAGAACCCACTGCTTACTGGCTTATCGAAATTAATACGACTCACTATAGGGAGA
CCCAAGCTGGCTAGCGCGGCCGCCACCATGGACTACAAGGACGACGACGACAAAGGTGACTACAAAGATG
ATGACGATAAAGGCGACTATAAGGACGATGACGACAAGGGCGGAAACTCACTGATCAAGGAAAACATGCG
GATGAAGGTGGTGATGGAGGGCTCCGTGAATGGTCACCAGTTCAAGTGCACCGGAGAGGGAGAGGGAAAC
CCGTACATGGGAACTCAGACCATGCGCATTAAGGTCATCGAAGGAGGTCCGCTGCCGTTCGCTTTCGATA
TCCTGGCCACTTCGTTCGGAGGAGGGTCGCGCACGTTCATCAAGTACCCGAAGGGAATCCCGGACTTCTT
TAAGCAGTCATTCCCGGAAGGATTCACTTGGGAACGGGTGACCCGGTATGAAGATGGAGGTGTGGTGACT
GTCATGCAAGATACTTCGCTGGAGGATGGGTGCCTCGTGTACCACGTCCAAGTCCGCGGAGTGAATTTCC
CGTCCAACGGACCAGTGATGCAGAAAAAGACGAAGGGTTGGGAACCTAATACTGAAATGATGTACCCCGC
AGACGGAGGGCTGAGGGGCTACACCCACATGGCGCTGAAGGTCGACGGAGGAGATTACAAGGATGACGAC
GATAAGCAACAAGATTACAAAGACGATGATGACAAGGGCCAGCAGGGCGACTACAAGGACGACGACGACA
AGCAGCAGGACTACAAAGATGACGATGATAAAGGAGGAGGACATCTGTCCTGTTCGTTCGTGACCACCTA
CAGATCAAAGAAAACCGTGGGAAACATCAAGATGCCGGGCATTCATGCCGTCGACCACCGCCTGGAGCGG
CTCGAAGAATCAGACAATGAGATGTTCGTCGTGCAAAGAGAACATGCCGTGGCCAAGTTCGCGGGACTGG
GAGGCGGTGGAGGCGATTACAAAGACGATGATGACAAGGGTGACTATAAAGACGACGATGACAAAGGGGA
TTACAAGGATGATGATGATAAGGGAGGCGGTGGATCAGGTGGAGGAGGTTCACTGCAGGAGGACGCCAAA
AACATTAAAAAAGGCCCGGCTCCATTCTACCCGCTGGAGGACGGTACTGCTGGCGAGCAGCTGCACAAAG
CTATGAAACGATACGCACTAGTTCCGGGTACTATTGCTTTCACTGACGCTCACATCGAGGTGGACATCAC
TTACGCTGAGTACTTCGAGATGAGCGTTCGGTTGGCCGAGGCTATGAAACGATACGGCCTGAACACTAAC
CACCGAATCGTGGTGTGCTCAGAGAACTCATTACAGTTCTTCATGCCGGTGTTGGGCGCCTTATTCATCG
GCGTTGCTGTTGCCCCAGCCAACGACATTTACAACGAGCGAGAGTTGTTAAACTCAATGGGCATTTCACA
GCCAACTGTGGTGTTCGTTTCAAAAAAAGGCTTGCAGAAAATTTTGAACGTGCAGAAAAAATTACCAATC
ATCCAGAAAATTATTATCATGGACAGCAAAACTGACTACCAGGGTTTCCAGAGCATGTACACTTTCGTTA
CTTCACACTTGCCACCGGGTTTCAACGAGTACGACTTCGTGCCAGAGAGCTTCGACCGAGACAAAACTAT
TGCCCTGATCATGAACTCATCAGGCTCAACTGGTCTGCCGAAAGGTGTTGCTCTGCCGCACCGGACTGCC
TGCGTGCGATTCTCACACGCCCGGGACCCAATTTTCGGCAACCAGATCATTCCGGACACTGCCATTTTAA
GCGTTGTTCCATTCCACCACGGTTTCGGCATGTTCACTACTCTGGGTTACTTCATATGCGGTTTCCGAGT
TGTGTTAATGTACCGGTTCGAGGAGGAGCTGTTCCTGCGAAGCTTGCAGGACTACAAAATTCAGTCAGCT
CTGCTGGTGCCAACTCTGTTCAGCTTCTTCGCCAAAAGCACTCTGATTGACAAATACGACTTATCAAACT
TACACGAGATTGCTTCAGGTGGCGCTCCGTTATCAAAAGAGGTTGGCGAGGCCGTTGCCAAACGATTCCA
CCTGCCAGGTATCCGACAGGGTTACGGTTTGACTGAGACTACTTCAGCTATTCTGATTACTCCGGAGGGT
GACGACAAACCGGGCGCTGTGGGTAAAGTTGTTCCATTCTTCGAGGCTAAAGTTGTGGACCTGGACACTG
GTAAAACTCTGGGCGTTAACCAGCGAGGCGAGCTGTGCGTGCGAGGTCCGATGATTATGAGCGGTTACGT
GAACAACCCGGAGGCTACTAACGCCTTGATTGACAAAGACGGTTGGTTACACAGCGGTGACATCGCTTAC
TGGGACGAGGACGAGCACTTCTTCATCGTTGACCGGCTGAAATCACTGATTAAATACAAAGGCTACCAGG
TGGCTCCGGCTGAGTTGGAGTCAATCTTGTTACAGCACCCAAACATCTTCGACGCTGGTGTGGCTGGTCT
GCCGGACGACGACGCCGGTGAGTTACCAGCCGCCGTTGTTGTTTTGGAGCACGGTAAAACTATGACTGAG
AAAGAGATCGTGGACTACGTTGCCAGCCAGGTTACTACTGCTAAAAAATTGCGGGGTGGCGTTGTGTTCG
TCGACGAGGTTCCGAAAGGTTTAACTGGCAAATTGGACGCTCGAAAAATCCGAGAGATCCTGATCAAAGC
CAAAAAAGGCGGCAAAATCGCCGTGTAAGGTACCGAGCTCGGATCCACTAGTCCAGTGTGGTGGAATTCT
GCAGATATCCAGCACAGTGGCGGCCGCTCGAGTCTAGAGGGCCCGTTTAAACCCGCTGATCAGCCTCGAC
TGTGCCTTCTAGTTGCCAGCCATCTGTTGTTTGCCCCTCCCCCGTGCCTTCCTTGACCCTGGAAGGTGCC
ACTCCCACTGTCCTTTCCTAATAAAATGAGGAAATTGCATCGCATTGTCTGAGTAGGTGTCATTCTATTC
TGGGGGGTGGGGTGGGGCAGGACAGCAAGGGGGAGGATTGGGAAGACAATAGCAGGCATGCTGGGGATGC
GGTGGGCTCTATGGCTTCTGAGGCGGAAAGAACCAGCTGGGGCTCTAGGGGGTATCCCC
[124 nt withheld, positions 4190-4313]
C
[91 nt withheld, positions 4315-4405]
A
[49 nt withheld, positions 4407-4455]
CCTTTGACGTTGGAGTCCACGTTCTTT
[37 nt withheld, positions 4483-4519]
ACCCTATCTCGGTCTATTCTTTTGATTTATAAGGGATTTTGCCGATTTCGGCCTATTGGTTAAAAAATGA
GCTGATTTAACAAAAATTTAACGCGAATTAATTCTGTGGAATGTGTGTCAGTTAGGGTGTGGAAAGTCCC
CAGGCTCCCCAGCAGGCAGAAGTATGCAAAGCATGCATCTCAATTAGTCAGCAACCAGGTGTGGAAAGTC
CCCAGGCTCCCCAGCAGGCAGAAGTATGCAAAGCATGCATCTCAATTAGTCAGCAACCATAGTCCCGCCC
CTAACTCCGCCCATCCCGCCCCTAACTCCGCCCAGTTCCGCCCATTCTCCGCCCCATGGCTGACTAATTT
TTTTTATTTATGCAGAGGCCGAGGCCGCCTCTGCCTCTGAGCTATTCCAGAAGTAGTGAGGAGGCTTTTT
TGGAGGCCTAGGCTTTTGCAAAAAGCTCCCGGGAGCTTGTATATCCATTTTCGGATCTGATCAAGAGACA
GGATGAGGATCGTTTCGCATGATTGAACAAGATGGATTGCACGCAGGTTCTCCGGCCGCTTGGGTGGAGA
GGCTATTCGGCTATGACTGGGCACAACAGACAATCGGCTGCTCTGATGCCGCCGTGTTCCGGCTGTCAGC
GCAGGGGCGCCCGGTTCTTTTTGTCAAGACCGACCTGTCCGGTGCCCTGAATGAACTGCAGGACGAGGCA
GCGCGGCTATCGTGGCTGGCCACGACGGGCGTTCCTTGCGCAGCTGTGCTCGACGTTGTCACTGAAGCGG
GAAGGGACTGGCTGCTATTGGGCGAAGTGCCGGGGCAGGATCTCCTGTCATCTCACCTTGCTCCTGCCGA
GAAAGTATCCATCATGGCTGATGCAATGCGGCGGCTGCATACGCTTGATCCGGCTACCTGCCCATTCGAC
CACCAAGCGAAACATCGCATCGAGCGAGCACGTACTCGGATGGAAGCCGGTCTTGTCGATCAGGATGATC
TGGACGAAGAGCATCAGGGGCTCGCGCCAGCCGAACTGTTCGCCAGGCTCAAGGCGCGCATGCCCGACGG
CGAGGATCTCGTCGTGACCCATGGCGATGCCTGCTTGCCGAATATCATGGTGGAAAATGGCCGCTTTTCT
GGATTCATCGACTGTGGCCGGCTGGGTGTGGCGGACCGCTATCAGGACATAGCGTTGGCTACCCGTGATA
TTGCTGAAGAGCTTGGCGGCGAATGGGCTGACCGCTTCCTCGTGCTTTACGGTATCGCCGCTCCCGATTC
GCAGCGCATCGCCTTCTATCGCCTTCTTGACGAGTTCTTCTGAGCGGGACTCTGGGGTTCGAAATGACCG
ACCAAGCGACGCCCAACCTGCCATCACGAGATTTCGATTCCACCGCCGCCTTCTATGAAAGGTTGGGCTT
CGGAATCGTTTTCCGGGACGCCGGCTGGATGATCCTCCAGCGCGGGGATCTCATGCTGGAGTTCTTCGCC
CACCCCAACTTGTTTATTGCAGCTTATAATGGTTACAAATAAAGCAATAGCATCACAAATTTCACAAATA
AAGCATTTTTTTCACTGCATTCTAGTTGTGGTTTGTCCAAACTCATCAATGTATCTTATCATGTCTGTAT
ACCGTCGACCTCTAGCTAGAGCTTGGCGTAATCATGGTCATAGCTGTTTCCTGTGTGAAATTGTTATCCG
CTCACAATTCCACACAACATACGAGCCGGAAGCATAAAGTGTAAAGCCTGGGGTGCCTAATGAGTGAGCT
AACTCACATTAATTGCGTTGCGCTCACTGCCCGCTTTCCAGTCGGGAAACCTGTCGTGCCAGCTGCATTA
ATGAATCGGCCAACGCGCGGGGAGAGGCGGTTTGCGTATTGGGCGCTCTTCCGCTTCCTCGCTCACTGAC
TCGCTGCGCTCGGTCGTTCGGCTGCGGCGAGCGGTATCAGCTCACTCAAAGGCGGTAATACGGTTATCCA
CAGAATCAGGGGATAACGCAGGAAAGAACATGTGAGCAAAAGGCCAGCAAAAGGCCAGGAACCGTAAAAA
GGCCGCGTTGCTGGCGTTTTTCCATAGGCTCCGCCCCCCTGACGAGCATCACAAAAATCGACGCTCAAGT
CAGAGGTGGCGAAACCCGACAGGACTATAAAGATACCAGGCGTTTCCCCCTGGAAGCTCCCTCGTGCGCT
CTCCTGTTCCGACCCTGCCGCTTACCGGATACCTGTCCGCCTTTCTCCCTTCGGGAAGCGTGGCGCTTTC
TCATAGCTCACGCTGTAGGTATCTCAGTTCGGTGTAGGTCGTTCGCTCCAAGCTGGGCTGTGTGCACGAA
CCCCCCGTTCAGCCCGACCGCTGCGCCTTATCCGGTAACTATCGTCTTGAGTCCAACCCGGTAAGACACG
ACTTATCGCCACTGGCAGCAGCCACTGGTAACAGGATTAGCAGAGCGAGGTATGTAGGCGGTGCTACAGA
GTTCTTGAAGTGGTGGCCTAACTACGGCTACACTAGAAGAACAGTATTTGGTATCTGCGCTCTGCTGAAG
CCAGTTACCTTCGGAAAAAGAGTTGGTAGCTCTTGATCCGGCAAACAAACCACCGCTGGTAGCGGTGGTT
TTTTTGTTTGCAAGCAGCAGATTACGCGCAGAAAAAAAGGATCTCAAGAAGATCCTTTGATCTTTTCTAC
GGGGTCTGACGCTCAGTGGAACGAAAACTCACGTTAAGGGATTTTGGTCATGAGATTATCAAAAAGGATC
TTCACCTAGATCCTTTTAAATTAAAAATGAAGTTTTAAATCAATCTAAAGTATATATGAGTAAACTTGGT
CTGACAGTTACCAATGCTTAATCAGTGAGGCACCTATCTCAGCGATCTGTCTATTTCGTTCATCCATAGT
TGCCTGACTCCCCGTCGTGTAGATAACTACGATACGGGAGGGCTTACCATCTGGCCCCAGTGCTGCAATG
ATACCGCGAGACCCACGCTCACCGGCTCCAGATTTATCAGCAATAAACCAGCCAGCCGGAAGGGCCGAGC
GCAGAAGTGGTCCTGCAACTTTATCCGCCTCCATCCAGTCTATTAATTGTTGCCGGGAAGCTAGAGTAAG
TAGTTCGCCAGTTAATAGTTTGCGCAACGTTGTTGCCATTGCTACAGGCATCGTGGTGTCACGCTCGTCG
TTTGGTATGGCTTCATTCAGCTCCGGTTCCCAACGATCAAGGCGAGTTACATGATCCCCCATGTTGTGCA
AAAAAGCGGTTAGCTCCTTCGGTCCTCCGATCGTTGTCAGAAGTAAGTTGGCCGCAGTGTTATCACTCAT
GGTTATGGCAGCACTGCATAATTCTCTTACTGTCATGCCATCCGTAAGATGCTTTTCTGTGACTGGTGAG
TACTCAACCAAGTCATTCTGAGAATAGTGTATGCGGCGACCGAGTTGCTCTTGCCCGGCGTCAATACGGG
ATAATACCGCGCCACATAGCAGAACTTTAAAAGTGCTCATCATTGGAAAACGTTCTTCGGGGCGAAAACT
CTCAAGGATCTTACCGCTGTTGAGATCCAGTTCGATGTAACCCACTCGTGCACCCAACTGATCTTCAGC
Features (pLannotate 1.2.2; 25 found; start..end, strand, type, name):
    100..204     -  promoter       AmpR promoter: bla
    263..315     -  misc_feature   bom (fragment): basis of mobility region from pBR322
    470..849     +  enhancer       CMV enhancer: human cytomegalovirus immediate early enhancer
    850..1053    +  promoter       CMV promoter: human cytomegalovirus (CMV) immediate early promoter
   1049..1082    +  LTR            5' LTR (truncated) (fragment): truncated 5' long terminal repeat (LTR) from HIV-1
   1098..1116    +  promoter       T7 promoter: promoter for bacteriophage T7 RNA polymerase
   1148..1173    +  CDS            5xFLAG (fragment): five tandem FLAG® epitope tags
   1178..1201    +  CDS            3xFLAG (fragment): three tandem FLAG® epitope tags
   1205..1229    +  CDS            3xFLAG (fragment): three tandem FLAG® epitope tags
   1232..2038    +  CDS            mRuby2: mRuby2 is a basic (constitutively fluorescent) red fluorescent protein published in 2012, derived from Entacmaea quadricolor. It has moderate acid sensitivity.
   2099..2123    +  CDS            2xFLAG (fragment): two tandem FLAG® epitope tags
   2159..3796    +  CDS            LUCI_PHOPY: Experimental evidence at protein level: Swiss-Prot protein existence level 1. Produces green light with a wavelength of 562 nm. From Photinus pyralis (Common eastern firefly) (Lampyris pyralis).
   3920..4144    +  polyA_signal   bGH poly(A) signal: bovine growth hormone polyadenylation signal
   4148..4169    +  promoter       SV40 promoter (fragment): SV40 enhancer and early promoter
   4190..4618    +  rep_origin     f1 ori (sequence partly withheld): f1 bacteriophage origin of replication; arrow indicates direction of (+) strand synthesis
   4632..4961    +  promoter       SV40 promoter: SV40 enhancer and early promoter
   5028..5819    +  CDS            neo: KKA2_KLEPN - Also known as kan, nptII. Experimental evidence at protein level: Swiss-Prot protein existence level 1. Resistance to kanamycin, neomycin, paromomycin, ribostamycin, butirosin and gentamicin B. From Klebsiella pneumoniae.
   5843..6001    +  CDS            ble (fragment): BLE_KLEPN - Experimental evidence at protein level: Swiss-Prot protein existence level 1. Binding protein with a strong affinity to the bleomycin family of antibiotics. Binds to CL990; an antimitotic-antibiotic compound. From Klebsiella pneumoniae.
   5996..6117    +  polyA_signal   SV40 poly(A) signal: SV40 polyadenylation signal
   6190..6206    -  protein_bind   lac operator: The lac repressor binds to the lac operator to inhibit transcription in E. coli. This inhibition can be relieved by adding lactose or isopropyl-β-D-thiogalactopyranoside (IPTG). lac repressor encoded by lacI
   6214..6244    -  promoter       lac promoter: promoter for the E. coli lac operon
   6259..6280    -  protein_bind   CAP binding site: CAP binding activates transcription in the presence of cAMP. E. coli catabolite activator protein
   6293..6385    -  CDS            lacI (fragment): lac repressor; lacI; The lac repressor binds to the lac operator to inhibit transcription in E. coli. This inhibition can be relieved by adding lactose or isopropyl-β-D-thiogalactopyranoside (IPTG).
   6568..7156    -  rep_origin     ori: high-copy-number ColE1/pMB1/pBR322/pUC origin of replication
   7327..99      -  CDS            AmpR (across the origin): β-lactamase; bla; confers resistance to ampicillin, carbenicillin, and related antibiotics
