[The description below was written by a language model from this plasmid's Addgene catalogue record and pLannotate feature annotations shown in this document.]
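Description:
pcDNA3.1_SM-FLuc100-pA is an 8,088 bp mammalian expression plasmid built on the pcDNA3.1 backbone that expresses a codon-optimal firefly luciferase fused at its N terminus to a FLAG-type "spaghetti monster" (SM) tag. It is propagated in E. coli as a high-copy plasmid through a ColE1/pUC-type origin with ampicillin selection from the β-lactamase gene. The backbone also carries an f1 phage origin and an SV40 promoter-driven neomycin resistance cassette with an SV40 polyadenylation signal, which would allow G418 selection of transfected mammalian cells.

The 2,661 bp insert sits downstream of the human CMV immediate-early enhancer and promoter, with a T7 promoter just upstream of the coding region, and is terminated by the bovine growth hormone polyadenylation signal, the "pA" in the name. Spaghetti monster tags are fluorescent-protein-like scaffolds loaded with many copies of an epitope. The automated annotation fits this picture, finding several FLAG repeat fragments on either side of a region it matches to mRuby2. That match most likely reflects the scaffold portion of the tag, and the record does not describe it as a functional red reporter. The Photinus pyralis luciferase open reading frame follows in the same orientation. A few other short hits, such as a truncated HIV-1 LTR fragment, ble and lacI fragments, appear to be incidental matches or backbone remnants.

The multimerised FLAG epitopes allow sensitive antibody-based detection of the protein, while luciferase gives an enzymatic readout of protein output. The "optimal" and "FLuc100" labels and the associated publication indicate a reporter made for studying how synonymous codon usage affects translation, though the record does not define "100" itself.
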