Addgene plasmid #210584: pcDNA3.1_SM-FLuc100-pA
Purpose: Expresses SM(FLAG)-optimal Firefly luciferase - pA
Depositing lab: Olivia Rissland. Depositing organization: University of Colorado Denver and Anschutz Medical Campus. Publication: Synonymous codon usage regulates translation initiation. Barrington CL, Galindo G, Koch AL, Horton ER, Morrison EJ, Tisa S, Stasevich TJ, Rissland OS. Cell Rep. 2023 Dec 26;42(12):113413. doi: 10.1016/j.celrep.2023.113413. Epub 2023 Dec 12. PubMed 38096059.
Backbone
  Vector backbone: pcDNA3.1
  Total vector size (bp): 8088
  Vector type: Mammalian Expression, Luciferase
Growth in bacteria
  Bacterial resistance: Ampicillin, 100 μg/mL
  Growth temperature: 37°C
  Growth strain: DH5alpha
  Copy number: High Copy
Gene/Insert
  Gene/Insert name: Spaghetti monster (FLAG)-optimal FLuc (alt names: Firefly; FLuc)
  Insert size (bp): 2661
  Promoter: CMV
  Tag / fusion protein: Spaghetti monster (FLAG) (N terminal on insert)
  Cloning method: Gibson Cloning
  Sequencing primers: 5′ CMV_F; 3′ BGHR
Terms and licenses: Academic/Nonprofit Terms; Industry Terms: Not Available to Industry
How to cite: pcDNA3.1_SM-FLuc100-pA was a gift from Olivia Rissland (Addgene plasmid # 210584 ; http://n2t.net/addgene:210584 ; RRID:Addgene_210584)
